>Addgene plasmid #149697 | pLenti-mIFT88-EGFP | depositor full sequence | sequence record 298680 | pLenti-mIFT88-EGFP sequence 12335 bps
GACATTGATTATTGACTAGTTATTAATAGTAATCAATTACGGGGTCATTAGTTCATAGCCCATATATGGA
GTTCCGCGTTACATAACTTACGGTAAATGGCCCGCCTGGCTGACCGCCCAACGACCCCCGCCCATTGACG
TCAATAATGACGTATGTTCCCATAGTAACGCCAATAGGGACTTTCCATTGACGTCAATGGGTGGAGTATT
TACGGTAAACTGCCCACTTGGCAGTACATCAAGTGTATCATATGCCAAGTACGCCCCCTATTGACGTCAA
TGACGGTAAATGGCCCGCCTGGCATTATGCCCAGTACATGACCTTATGGGACTTTCCTACTTGGCAGTAC
ATCTACGTATTAGTCATCGCTATTACCATGGTGATGCGGTTTTGGCAGTACATCAATGGGCGTGGATAGC
GGTTTGACTCACGGGGATTTCCAAGTCTCCACCCCATTGACGTCAATGGGAGTTTGTTTTGGCACCAAAA
TCAACGGGACTTTCCAAAATGTCGTAACAACTCCGCCCCATTGACGCAAATGGGCGGTAGGCGTGTACGG
TGGGAGGTCTATATAAGCAGCGCGTTTTGCCTGTACTGGGTCTCTCTGGTTAGACCAGATCTGAGCCTGG
GAGCTCTCTGGCTAACTAGGGAACCCACTGCTTAAGCCTCAATAAAGCTTGCCTTGAGTGCTTCAAGTAG
TGTGTGCCCGTCTGTTGTGTGACTCTGGTAACTAGAGATCCCTCAGACCCTTTTAGTCAGTGTGGAAAAT
CTCTAGCAGTGGCGCCCGAACAGGGACTTGAAAGCGAAAGGGAAACCAGAGGAGCTCTCTCGACGCAGGA
CTCGGCTTGCTGAAGCGCGCACGGCAAGAGGCGAGGGGCGGCGACTGGTGAGTACGCCAAAAATTTTGAC
TAGCGGAGGCTAGAAGGAGAGAGATGGGTGCGAGAGCGTCAGTATTAAGCGGGGGAGAATTAGATCGCGA
TGGGAAAAAATTCGGTTAAGGCCAGGGGGAAAGAAAAAATATAAATTAAAACATATAGTATGGGCAAGCA
GGGAGCTAGAACGATTCGCAGTTAATCCTGGCCTGTTAGAAACATCAGAAGGCTGTAGACAAATACTGGG
ACAGCTACAACCATCCCTTCAGACAGGATCAGAAGAACTTAGATCATTATATAATACAGTAGCAACCCTC
TATTGTGTGCATCAAAGGATAGAGATAAAAGACACCAAGGAAGCTTTAGACAAGATAGAGGAAGAGCAAA
ACAAAAGTAAGACCACCGCACAGCAAGCGGCCGCTGATCTTCAGACCTGGAGGAGGAGATATGAGGGACA
ATTGGAGAAGTGAATTATATAAATATAAAGTAGTAAAAATTGAACCATTAGGAGTAGCACCCACCAAGGC
AAAGAGAAGAGTGGTGCAGAGAGAAAAAAGAGCAGTGGGAATAGGAGCTTTGTTCCTTGGGTTCTTGGGA
GCAGCAGGAAGCACTATGGGCGCAGCGTCAATGACGCTGACGGTACAGGCCAGACAATTATTGTCTGGTA
TAGTGCAGCAGCAGAACAATTTGCTGAGGGCTATTGAGGCGCAACAGCATCTGTTGCAACTCACAGTCTG
GGGCATCAAGCAGCTCCAGGCAAGAATCCTGGCTGTGGAAAGATACCTAAAGGATCAACAGCTCCTGGGG
ATTTGGGGTTGCTCTGGAAAACTCATTTGCACCACTGCTGTGCCTTGGAATGCTAGTTGGAGTAATAAAT
CTCTGGAACAGATTTGGAATCACACGACCTGGATGGAGTGGGACAGAGAAATTAACAATTACACAAGCTT
AATACACTCCTTAATTGAAGAATCGCAAAACCAGCAAGAAAAGAATGAACAAGAATTATTGGAATTAGAT
AAATGGGCAAGTTTGTGGAATTGGTTTAACATAACAAATTGGCTGTGGTATATAAAATTATTCATAATGA
TAGTAGGAGGCTTGGTAGGTTTAAGAATAGTTTTTGCTGTACTTTCTATAGTGAATAGAGTTAGGCAGGG
ATATTCACCATTATCGTTTCAGACCCACCTCCCAACCCCGAGGGGACCCGACAGGCCCGAAGGAATAGAA
GAAGAAGGTGGAGAGAGAGACAGAGACAGATCCATTCGATTAGTGAACGGATCGGCACTGCGTGCGCCAA
TTCTGCAGACAAATGGCAGTATTCATCCACAATTTTAAAAGAAAAGGGGGGATTGGGGGGTACAGTGCAG
GGGAAAGAATAGTAGACATAATAGCAACAGACATACAAACTAAAGAATTACAAAAACAAATTACAAAAAT
TCAAAATTTTCGGGTTTATTACAGGGACAGCAGAGATCCAGTTTGGTTAATTAATTGGCTCCGGTGCCCG
TCAGTGGGCAGAGCGCACATCGCCCACAGTCCCCGAGAAGTTGTGGGGAGGGGTCGGCAATTGAACCGGT
GCCTAGAGAAGGTGGCGCGGGGTAAACTGGGAAAGTGATGTCGTGTACTGGCTCCGCCTTTTTCCCGAGG
GTGGGGGAGAACCGTATATAAGTGCAGTAGTCGCCGTGAACGTTCTTTTTCGCAACGGGTTTGCCGCCAG
AACACAGGTAAGTGCCGTGTGTGGTTCCCGCGGGCCTGGCCTCTTTACGGGTTATGGCCCTTGCGTGCCT
TGAATTACTTCCACCTGGCTGCAGTACGTGATTCTTGATCCCGAGCTTCGGGTTGGAAGTGGGTGGGAGA
GTTCGAGGCCTTGCGCTTAAGGAGCCCCTTCGCCTCGTGCTTGAGTTGAGGCCTGGCCTGGGCGCTGGGG
CCGCCGCGTGCGAATCTGGTGGCACCTTCGCGCCTGTCTCGCTGCTTTCGATAAGTCTCTAGCCATTTAA
AATTTTTGATGACCTGCTGCGACGCTTTTTTTCTGGCAAGATAGTCTTGTAAATGCGGGCCAAGATCTGC
ACACTGGTATTTCGGTTTTTGGGGCCGCGGGCGGCGACGGGGCCCGTGCGTCCCAGCGCACATGTTCGGC
GAGGCGGGGCCTGCGAGCGCGGCCACCGAGAATCGGACGGGGGTAGTCTCAAGCTGGCCGGCCTGCTCTG
GTGCCTGGCCTCGCGCCGCCGTGTATCGCCCCGCCCTGGGCGGCAAGGCTGGCCCGGTCGGCACCAGTTG
CGTGAGCGGAAAGATGGCCGCTTCCCGGCCCTGCTGCAGGGAGCTCAAAATGGAGGACGCGGCGCTCGGG
AGAGCGGGCGGGTGAGTCACCCACACAAAGGAAAAGGGCCTTTCCGTCCTCAGCCGTCGCTTCATGTGAC
TCCACGGAGTACCGGGCGCCGTCCAGGCACCTCGATTAGTTCTCGAGCTTTTGGAGTACGTCGTCTTTAG
GTTGGGGGGAGGGGTTTTATGCGATGGAGTTTCCCCACACTGAGTGGGTGGAGACTGAAGTTAGGCCAGC
TTGGCACTTGATGTAATTCTCCTTGGAATTTGCCCTTTTTGAGTTTGGATCTTGGTTCATTCTCAAGCCT
CAGACAGTGGTTCAAAGTTTTTTTCTTCCATTTCAGGTGTCGTGAGGAATTGGGCCATTACGGCCACCAT
GGAAAATGTTCATCTGGCACCAGAAACAGATGAGGACGACCTTTACTCTGGTTTCAACGACTACAACCCA
GCCTATGATACTGAGGAGTTGGAGAATGACACGGGTTTTCAGCAAGCAGTGAGAACCAGTCATGGCAGAA
GACCTCCCGTAACTGCTAAAATACCAAGCACAGCAGTCAGCAGACCCATAGCTACTGGATATGGGTCCAA
GACATCCCTGACATCATCAATGGGAAGACCGATGACAGGGACAATTCAGGATGGAGTTGCTCGACCGATG
ACAGCAGTGAGAGCAGCTGGCTTTTCCAAGGCAGCTTTGCGAGGCTCTGCATTTGACCCCCTTGGTCAGT
CCAGGGGCCCTGCTCCTCCTTTGGAAGCCAAAAATGAAGACAGTCCAGAAGAAAAAATTAGACAGTTGGA
GAAGAAAGTAAATGAGTTGGTGGAAGAAAGCTGTATTGCCAACAGTTGTGGAGACTTAAAACTGGCCTTA
GAGAAGGCAAAAGATGCAGGAAGAAAAGAGAGAGTCCTGGTGAGACAACGAGAGCAAGTCACAAGTCCAG
AAAATATCAACTTGGACTTAACCTACTCCGTTCTTTTCAACTTGGCCAGTCAGTATTCTGCTAATGAAAT
GTATGCAGAAGCACTGAACACATACCAAGTTATAGTGAAAAACAAGATGTTTAGCAATGCAGGAAGACTG
AAAGTGAATATGGGAAATATTTATTTAAAGCAGAGAAATTATTCCAAAGCCATTAAGTTCTACCGAATGG
CCTTAGATCAGATCCCAAGTGTCCATAAAGAAATGAGGATCAAAATAATGCAGAACATTGGAATCACATT
TATAAAAACTGGTCAGTACTCAGATGCCATCAACTCATTTGAGCACATCATGAGCATGGCCCCGAGCCTG
AAGGCAGGCTTCAACCTCATCCTTAGTTGTTTTGCCATTGGAGATCGGGAGAAAATGAAGAAGGCATTCC
AAAAATTAATTGCTGTTCCGTTAGAAATTGATGAAGATGATAAATATATCTCCCCAAGTGATGATCCCCA
TACTAACTTGCTGATTGAAGCTATAAAAAATGACCACCTTAGGCAAATGGAACGTGAAAGGAAAGCCATG
GCAGAAAAATACATCATGACAGCTGCAAAACTCATTGCTCCTGTGATCGAAGCGTCTTTTGCTGTGGGTT
ATAACTGGTGTGTGGAAGTAGTGAAAGCCTCTCAGTATGTGGAGCTGGCCAACGACCTGGAGATTAACAA
AGCAATTACTTACTTGAGACAAAAGGACTTTAACCAAGCTGTAGACACATTGAAAATGTTTGAGAAGAAG
GACAGTAGAGTGAAGAGTGCAGCTGCGACCAACCTCTCGTTCCTGTATTATCTGGAAAACGAATTTGCCC
AAGCCAGCAGCTATGCAGATTTAGCTGTGAACTCGGATAGATATAACCCGTCAGCTCTCACTAATAAAGG
GAACACAGTTTTTGCAAATGGTGATTATGAGAAGGCAGCTGAGTTCTATAAAGAGGCCCTGAGAAACGAC
TCTTCCTGTACTGAAGCACTGTATAACATTGGCCTCACCTATAAGAAGCTGAACCGTCTGGATGAAGCCC
TGGACTCCTTCCTGAAACTGCACGCGATCCTTCGGAACAGCGCTCAAGTTCTTTGCCAGATAGCAAACAT
ATATGAGTTAATGGAAGATCCCAATCAAGCTATTGAATGGCTGATGCAGTTGATCAGCGTTGTTCCAACT
GATTCCCAAGCTCTGTCTAAACTGGGAGAGTTATACGATAGTGAGGGAGACAAGTCCCAGGCATTCCAAT
ATTACTATGAGTCATACAGGTATTTCCCTTCTAACATTGAAGTCATTGAATGGCTTGGAGCTTATTACAT
TGATACACAGTTCTGCGAGAAAGCCATTCAGTACTTTGAAAGAGCTTCCCTTATACAACCCACTCAAGTG
AAGTGGCAGCTGATGGTAGCTAGCTGCTTTAGAAGAAGTGGTAACTACCAAAAGGCATTAGATACTTATA
AAGAGATTCACAGGAAATTTCCGGAGAATGTTGAATGTTTGCGTTTCTTGGTTCGTCTCTGCACAGATAT
TGGATTAAAAGAAGTTCAAGAATATGCCACAAAACTCAAGAGGTTGGAAAAAATGAAAGAAATGAGGGAA
CAGCGCATAAAATCGGGCAGAGACAGCAGCGGGGGTTCTCGCAGCAAACGAGAGGGGAGTGCTGGCAGTG
ACAGTGGCCAGAACAATAGTGCCAGTAGTAAGAGTGAACGACTGAGTGCCAAGCTCAGAGCTTTGCCTGG
GACAGATGAACCTTATGAAAGTAGCGGTAACAAAGAAATAGATGCCTCCTACGTGGATCCACTGGGCCCT
CAGATAGAAAGACCAAAAACTGCAGCCAAGAAAAGAATTGACGAGGATGATTTTGCTGATGAAGAGTTAG
GAGATGACTTGCTCTCAGAAGGCCGCCTCGGCCCCACAACCATGGTGAGCAAGGGCGAGGAGCTGTTCAC
CGGGGTGGTGCCCATCCTGGTCGAGCTGGACGGCGACGTAAACGGCCACAAGTTCAGCGTGTCCGGCGAG
GGCGAGGGCGATGCCACCTACGGCAAGCTGACCCTGAAGTTCATCTGCACCACCGGCAAGCTGCCCGTGC
CCTGGCCCACCCTCGTGACCACCCTGACCTACGGCGTGCAGTGCTTCAGCCGCTACCCCGACCACATGAA
GCAGCACGACTTCTTCAAGTCCGCCATGCCCGAAGGCTACGTCCAGGAGCGCACCATCTTCTTCAAGGAC
GACGGCAACTACAAGACCCGCGCCGAGGTGAAGTTCGAGGGCGACACCCTGGTGAACCGCATCGAGCTGA
AGGGCATCGACTTCAAGGAGGACGGCAACATCCTGGGGCACAAGCTGGAGTACAACTACAACAGCCACAA
CGTCTATATCATGGCCGACAAGCAGAAGAACGGCATCAAGGTGAACTTCAAGATCCGCCACAACATCGAG
GACGGCAGCGTGCAGCTCGCCGACCACTACCAGCAGAACACCCCCATCGGCGACGGCCCCGTGCTGCTGC
CCGACAACCACTACCTGAGCACCCAGTCCGCCCTGAGCAAAGACCCCAACGAGAAGCGCGATCACATGGT
CCTGCTGGAGTTCGTGACCGCCGCCGGGATCACTCTCGGCATGGACGAGCTGTACAAGTAAAGCGGCCGC
AATCAACCTCTGGATTACAAAATTTGTGAAAGATTGACTGGTATTCTTAACTATGTTGCTCCTTTTACGC
TATGTGGATACGCTGCTTTAATGCCTTTGTATCATGCTATTGCTTCCCGTATGGCTTTCATTTTCTCCTC
CTTGTATAAATCCTGGTTGCTGTCTCTTTATGAGGAGTTGTGGCCCGTTGTCAGGCAACGTGGCGTGGTG
TGCACTGTGTTTGCTGACGCAACCCCCACTGGTTGGGGCATTGCCACCACCTGTCAGCTCCTTTCCGGGA
CTTTCGCTTTCCCCCTCCCTATTGCCACGGCGGAACTCATCGCCGCCTGCCTTGCCCGCTGCTGGACAGG
GGCTCGGCTGTTGGGCACTGACAATTCCGTGGTGTTGTCGGGGAAATCATCGTCCTTTCCTTGGCTGCTC
GCCTGTGTTGCCACCTGGATTCTGCGCGGGACGTCCTTCTGCTACGTCCCTTCGGCCCTCAATCCAGCGG
ACCTTCCTTCCCGCGGCCTGCTGCCGGCTCTGCGGCCTCTTCCGCGTCTTCGCCTTCGCCCTCAGACGAG
TCGGATCTCCCTTTGGGCCGCCTCCCCGCCTGCCTGCAGGTTTGTCGAGACCTAGAAAAACATGGAGCAA
TCACAAGTAGCAATACAGCAGCTACCAATGCTGATTGTGCCTGGCTAGAAGCACAAGAGGAGGAGGAGGT
GGGTTTTCCAGTCACACCTCAGGTACCTTTAAGACCAATGACTTACAAGGCAGCTGTAGATCTTAGCCAC
TTTTTAAAAGAAAAGGGGGGACTGGAAGGGCTAATTCACTCCCAACGAAGACAAGATATCCTTGATCTGT
GGATCTACCACACACAAGGCTACTTCCCTGATTGGCAGAACTACACACCAGGGCCAGGGATCAGATATCC
ACTGACCTTTGGATGGTGCTACAAGCTAGTACCAGTTGAGCAAGAGAAGGTAGAAGAAGCCAATGAAGGA
GAGAACACCCGCTTGTTACACCCTGTGAGCCTGCATGGGATGGATGACCCGGAGAGAGAAGTATTAGAGT
GGAGGTTTGACAGCCGCCTAGCATTTCATCACATGGCCCGAGAGCTGCATCCGGACTGTACTGGGTCTCT
CTGGTTAGACCAGATCTGAGCCTGGGAGCTCTCTGGCTAACTAGGGAACCCACTGCTTAAGCCTCAATAA
AGCTTGCCTTGAGTGCTTCAAGTAGTGTGTGCCCGTCTGTTGTGTGACTCTGGTAACTAGAGATCCCTCA
GACCCTTTTAGTCAGTGTGGAAAATCTCTAGCAGGGCCCGTTTAAACCCGCTGATCAGCCTCGACTGTGC
CTTCTAGTTGCCAGCCATCTGTTGTTTGCCCCTCCCCCGTGCCTTCCTTGACCCTGGAAGGTGCCACTCC
CACTGTCCTTTCCTAATAAAATGAGGAAATTGCATCGCATTGTCTGAGTAGGTGTCATTCTATTCTGGGG
GGTGGGGTGGGGCAGGACAGCAAGGGGGAGGATTGGGAAGACAATAGCAGGCATGCTGGGGATGCGGTGG
GCTCTATGGCTTCTGAGGCGGAAAGAACCAGCTGGGGCTCTAGGGGGTATCCCC
[124 nt withheld, positions 8385-8508]
C
[91 nt withheld, positions 8510-8600]
A
[49 nt withheld, positions 8602-8650]
CCTTTGACGTTGGAGTCCACGTTCTTT
[37 nt withheld, positions 8678-8714]
ACCCTATCTCGGTCTATTCTTTTGATTTATAAGGGATTTTGCCGATTTCGGCCTATTGGTTAAAAAATGA
GCTGATTTAACAAAAATTTAACGCGAATTAATTCTGTGGAATGTGTGTCAGTTAGGGTGTGGAAAGTCCC
CAGGCTCCCCAGCAGGCAGAAGTATGCAAAGCATGCATCTCAATTAGTCAGCAACCAGGTGTGGAAAGTC
CCCAGGCTCCCCAGCAGGCAGAAGTATGCAAAGCATGCATCTCAATTAGTCAGCAACCATAGTCCCGCCC
CTAACTCCGCCCATCCCGCCCCTAACTCCGCCCAGTTCCGCCCATTCTCCGCCCCATGGCTGACTAATTT
TTTTTATTTATGCAGAGGCCGAGGCCGCCTCTGCCTCTGAGCTATTCCAGAAGTAGTGAGGAGGCTTTTT
TGGAGGCCTAGGCTTTTGCAAAAAGCTCCCGGGAGCTTGTATATCCATTTTCGGATCTGATCAGCACGTG
TTGACAATTAATCATCGGCATAGTATATCGGCATAGTATAATACGACAAGGTGAGGAACTAAACCATGGC
CAAGTTGACCAGTGCCGTTCCGGTGCTCACCGCGCGCGACGTCGCCGGAGCGGTCGAGTTCTGGACCGAC
CGGCTCGGGTTCTCCCGGGACTTCGTGGAGGACGACTTCGCCGGTGTGGTCCGGGACGACGTGACCCTGT
TCATCAGCGCGGTCCAGGACCAGGTGGTGCCGGACAACACCCTGGCCTGGGTGTGGGTGCGCGGCCTGGA
CGAGCTGTACGCCGAGTGGTCGGAGGTCGTGTCCACGAACTTCCGGGACGCCTCCGGGCCGGCCATGACC
GAGATCGGCGAGCAGCCGTGGGGGCGGGAGTTCGCCCTGCGCGACCCGGCCGGCAACTGCGTGCACTTCG
TGGCCGAGGAGCAGGACTGACACGTGCTACGAGATTTCGATTCCACCGCCGCCTTCTATGAAAGGTTGGG
CTTCGGAATCGTTTTCCGGGACGCCGGCTGGATGATCCTCCAGCGCGGGGATCTCATGCTGGAGTTCTTC
GCCCACCCCAACTTGTTTATTGCAGCTTATAATGGTTACAAATAAAGCAATAGCATCACAAATTTCACAA
ATAAAGCATTTTTTTCACTGCATTCTAGTTGTGGTTTGTCCAAACTCATCAATGTATCTTATCATGTCTG
TATACCGTCGACCTCTAGCTAGAGCTTGGCGTAATCATGGTCATAGCTGTTTCCTGTGTGAAATTGTTAT
CCGCTCACAATTCCACACAACATACGAGCCGGAAGCATAAAGTGTAAAGCCTGGGGTGCCTAATGAGTGA
GCTAACTCACATTAATTGCGTTGCGCTCACTGCCCGCTTTCCAGTCGGGAAACCTGTCGTGCCAGCTGCA
TTAATGAATCGGCCAACGCGCGGGGAGAGGCGGTTTGCGTATTGGGCGCTCTTCCGCTTCCTCGCTCACT
GACTCGCTGCGCTCGGTCGTTCGGCTGCGGCGAGCGGTATCAGCTCACTCAAAGGCGGTAATACGGTTAT
CCACAGAATCAGGGGATAACGCAGGAAAGAACATGTGAGCAAAAGGCCAGCAAAAGGCCAGGAACCGTAA
AAAGGCCGCGTTGCTGGCGTTTTTCCATAGGCTCCGCCCCCCTGACGAGCATCACAAAAATCGACGCTCA
AGTCAGAGGTGGCGAAACCCGACAGGACTATAAAGATACCAGGCGTTTCCCCCTGGAAGCTCCCTCGTGC
GCTCTCCTGTTCCGACCCTGCCGCTTACCGGATACCTGTCCGCCTTTCTCCCTTCGGGAAGCGTGGCGCT
TTCTCATAGCTCACGCTGTAGGTATCTCAGTTCGGTGTAGGTCGTTCGCTCCAAGCTGGGCTGTGTGCAC
GAACCCCCCGTTCAGCCCGACCGCTGCGCCTTATCCGGTAACTATCGTCTTGAGTCCAACCCGGTAAGAC
ACGACTTATCGCCACTGGCAGCAGCCACTGGTAACAGGATTAGCAGAGCGAGGTATGTAGGCGGTGCTAC
AGAGTTCTTGAAGTGGTGGCCTAACTACGGCTACACTAGAAGAACAGTATTTGGTATCTGCGCTCTGCTG
AAGCCAGTTACCTTCGGAAAAAGAGTTGGTAGCTCTTGATCCGGCAAACAAACCACCGCTGGTAGCGGTG
GTTTTTTTGTTTGCAAGCAGCAGATTACGCGCAGAAAAAAAGGATCTCAAGAAGATCCTTTGATCTTTTC
TACGGGGTCTGACGCTCAGTGGAACGAAAACTCACGTTAAGGGATTTTGGTCATGAGATTATCAAAAAGG
ATCTTCACCTAGATCCTTTTAAATTAAAAATGAAGTTTTAAATCAATCTAAAGTATATATGAGTAAACTT
GGTCTGACAGTTACCAATGCTTAATCAGTGAGGCACCTATCTCAGCGATCTGTCTATTTCGTTCATCCAT
AGTTGCCTGACTCCCCGTCGTGTAGATAACTACGATACGGGAGGGCTTACCATCTGGCCCCAGTGCTGCA
ATGATACCGCGAGACCCACGCTCACCGGCTCCAGATTTATCAGCAATAAACCAGCCAGCCGGAAGGGCCG
AGCGCAGAAGTGGTCCTGCAACTTTATCCGCCTCCATCCAGTCTATTAATTGTTGCCGGGAAGCTAGAGT
AAGTAGTTCGCCAGTTAATAGTTTGCGCAACGTTGTTGCCATTGCTACAGGCATCGTGGTGTCACGCTCG
TCGTTTGGTATGGCTTCATTCAGCTCCGGTTCCCAACGATCAAGGCGAGTTACATGATCCCCCATGTTGT
GCAAAAAAGCGGTTAGCTCCTTCGGTCCTCCGATCGTTGTCAGAAGTAAGTTGGCCGCAGTGTTATCACT
CATGGTTATGGCAGCACTGCATAATTCTCTTACTGTCATGCCATCCGTAAGATGCTTTTCTGTGACTGGT
GAGTACTCAACCAAGTCATTCTGAGAATAGTGTATGCGGCGACCGAGTTGCTCTTGCCCGGCGTCAATAC
GGGATAATACCGCGCCACATAGCAGAACTTTAAAAGTGCTCATCATTGGAAAACGTTCTTCGGGGCGAAA
ACTCTCAAGGATCTTACCGCTGTTGAGATCCAGTTCGATGTAACCCACTCGTGCACCCAACTGATCTTCA
GCATCTTTTACTTTCACCAGCGTTTCTGGGTGAGCAAAAACAGGAAGGCAAAATGCCGCAAAAAAGGGAA
TAAGGGCGACACGGAAATGTTGAATACTCATACTCTTCCTTTTTCAATATTATTGAAGCATTTATCAGGG
TTATTGTCTCATGAGCGGATACATATTTGAATGTATTTAGAAAAATAAACAAATAGGGGTTCCGCGCACA
TTTCCCCGAAAAGTGCCACCTGACGTCGACGGATCGGGAGATCTCCCGATCCCCTATGGTGCACTCTCAG
TACAATCTGCTCTGATGCCGCATAGTTAAGCCAGTATCTGCTCCCTGCTTGTGTGTTGGAGGTCGCTGAG
TAGTGCGCGAGCAAAATTTAAGCTACAACAAGGCAAGGCTTGACCGACAATTGCATGAAGAATCTGCTTA
GGGTTAGGCGTTTTGCGCTGCTTCGCGATGTACGGGCCAGATATACGCGTT
Features (pLannotate 1.2.2; 31 found; start..end, strand, type, name):
      1..380     +  enhancer       CMV enhancer: human cytomegalovirus immediate early enhancer
    381..580     +  promoter       CMV promoter: human cytomegalovirus (CMV) immediate early promoter
    598..778     +  LTR            5' LTR (truncated): truncated 5' long terminal repeat (LTR) from HIV-1
    825..950     +  misc_feature   HIV-1 Ψ: packaging signal of human immunodeficiency virus type 1
    934..1297    +  CDS            HIV-1 gag (fragment): gag protein from human immunodeficiency virus 1; gag
   1443..1676    +  misc_feature   RRE: The Rev response element (RRE) of HIV-1 allows for Rev-dependent mRNA export from the nucleus to the cytoplasm.
   2053..2153    +  CDS            Rev (fragment): human immunodeficiency virus 1 (HIV-1) Rev protein; rev; enhances nuclear export of unspliced and incompletely spliced viral mRNAs
   2203..2320    +  misc_feature   cPPT/CTS: central polypurine tract and central termination sequence of HIV-1
   2386..2597    +  promoter       EF-1α core promoter: core promoter for human elongation factor EF-1α
   2598..3536    +  intron         EF-1α intron A: intron upstream of the start codon of human EF-1α
   3569..6040    +  CDS            Ift88: IFT88_MOUSE - Also known as Tg737, Tg737Rpw, TgN737Rpw, Ttc10. Experimental evidence at protein level: Swiss-Prot protein existence level 1. Involved in primary cilium biogenesis (PubMed:31761534, PubMed:11062270, PubMed:21289087). Also involved in autophagy since it is required for trafficking of ATG16L and the expansion of the autophagic compartment. From Mus musculus (Mouse).
   6062..6781    +  CDS            EGFP: the original enhanced GFP (Yang et al., 1996) mammalian codon-optimized
   6791..7379    +  misc_feature   WPRE: woodchuck hepatitis virus posttranscriptional regulatory element
   7390..7896    +  CDS            nef (fragment): NEF_HV1LA - Experimental evidence at protein level: Swiss-Prot protein existence level 1. Extracellular Nef protein targets CD4(+) T-lymphocytes for apoptosis by interacting with CXCR4 surface receptors. From Human immunodeficiency virus type 1 group M subtype B (isolate Lai) (HIV-1).
   7903..8083    +  LTR            5' LTR (truncated): truncated 5' long terminal repeat (LTR) from HIV-1
   8115..8339    +  polyA_signal   bGH poly(A) signal: bovine growth hormone polyadenylation signal
   8343..8364    +  promoter       SV40 promoter (fragment): SV40 enhancer and early promoter
   8385..8813    +  rep_origin     f1 ori (sequence partly withheld): f1 bacteriophage origin of replication; arrow indicates direction of (+) strand synthesis
   8827..9156    +  promoter       SV40 promoter: SV40 enhancer and early promoter
   9204..9251    +  promoter       EM7 promoter: synthetic bacterial promoter&nbsp
   9270..9644    +  CDS            BleoR: antibiotic-binding protein; Sh ble from Streptoalloteichus hindustanus; confers resistance to bleomycin, phleomycin, and Zeocin™
   9654..9779    +  CDS            ble (fragment): BLE_KLEPN - Experimental evidence at protein level: Swiss-Prot protein existence level 1. Binding protein with a strong affinity to the bleomycin family of antibiotics. Binds to CL990; an antimitotic-antibiotic compound. From Klebsiella pneumoniae.
   9774..9895    +  polyA_signal   SV40 poly(A) signal: SV40 polyadenylation signal
   9966..9988    -  protein_bind   lac operator (fragment): The lac repressor binds to the lac operator to inhibit transcription in E. coli. This inhibition can be relieved by adding lactose or isopropyl-β-D-thiogalactopyranoside (IPTG). lac repressor encoded by lacI
   9992..10022   -  promoter       lac promoter: promoter for the E. coli lac operon
  10037..10058   -  protein_bind   CAP binding site: CAP binding activates transcription in the presence of cAMP. E. coli catabolite activator protein
  10071..10163   -  CDS            lacI (fragment): lac repressor; lacI; The lac repressor binds to the lac operator to inhibit transcription in E. coli. This inhibition can be relieved by adding lactose or isopropyl-β-D-thiogalactopyranoside (IPTG).
  10346..10934   -  rep_origin     ori: high-copy-number ColE1/pMB1/pBR322/pUC origin of replication
  11105..11965   -  CDS            AmpR: β-lactamase; bla; confers resistance to ampicillin, carbenicillin, and related antibiotics
  11966..12070   -  promoter       AmpR promoter: bla
  12129..12181   -  misc_feature   bom (fragment): basis of mobility region from pBR322
