>Addgene plasmid #149697 | pLenti-mIFT88-EGFP | addgene full sequence | sequence record 307392 | Addgene NGS Result
GACATTGATTATTGACTAGTTATTAATAGTAATCAATTACGGGGTCATTAGTTCATAGCCCATATATGGA
GTTCCGCGTTACATAACTTACGGTAAATGGCCCGCCTGGCTGACCGCCCAACGACCCCCGCCCATTGACG
TCAATAATGACGTATGTTCCCATAGTAACGCCAATAGGGACTTTCCATTGACGTCAATGGGTGGAGTATT
TACGGTAAACTGCCCACTTGGCAGTACATCAAGTGTATCATATGCCAAGTACGCCCCCTATTGACGTCAA
TGACGGTAAATGGCCCGCCTGGCATTATGCCCAGTACATGACCTTATGGGACTTTCCTACTTGGCAGTAC
ATCTACGTATTAGTCATCGCTATTACCATGGTGATGCGGTTTTGGCAGTACATCAATGGGCGTGGATAGC
GGTTTGACTCACGGGGATTTCCAAGTCTCCACCCCATTGACGTCAATGGGAGTTTGTTTTGGCACCAAAA
TCAACGGGACTTTCCAAAATGTCGTAACAACTCCGCCCCATTGACGCAAATGGGCGGTAGGCGTGTACGG
TGGGAGGTCTATATAAGCAGCGCGTTTTGCCTGTACTGGGTCTCTCTGGTTAGACCAGATCTGAGCCTGG
GAGCTCTCTGGCTAACTAGGGAACCCACTGCTTAAGCCTCAATAAAGCTTGCCTTGAGTGCTTCAAGTAG
TGTGTGCCCGTCTGTTGTGTGACTCTGGTAACTAGAGATCCCTCAGACCCTTTTAGTCAGTGTGGAAAAT
CTCTAGCAGTGGCGCCCGAACAGGGACTTGAAAGCGAAAGGGAAACCAGAGGAGCTCTCTCGACGCAGGA
CTCGGCTTGCTGAAGCGCGCACGGCAAGAGGCGAGGGGCGGCGACTGGTGAGTACGCCAAAAATTTTGAC
TAGCGGAGGCTAGAAGGAGAGAGATGGGTGCGAGAGCGTCAGTATTAAGCGGGGGAGAATTAGATCGCGA
TGGGAAAAAATTCGGTTAAGGCCAGGGGGAAAGAAAAAATATAAATTAAAACATATAGTATGGGCAAGCA
GGGAGCTAGAACGATTCGCAGTTAATCCTGGCCTGTTAGAAACATCAGAAGGCTGTAGACAAATACTGGG
ACAGCTACAACCATCCCTTCAGACAGGATCAGAAGAACTTAGATCATTATATAATACAGTAGCAACCCTC
TATTGTGTGCATCAAAGGATAGAGATAAAAGACACCAAGGAAGCTTTAGACAAGATAGAGGAAGAGCAAA
ACAAAAGTAAGACCACCGCACAGCAAGCGGCCGCTGATCTTCAGACCTGGAGGAGGAGATATGAGGGACA
ATTGGAGAAGTGAATTATATAAATATAAAGTAGTAAAAATTGAACCATTAGGAGTAGCACCCACCAAGGC
AAAGAGAAGAGTGGTGCAGAGAGAAAAAAGAGCAGTGGGAATAGGAGCTTTGTTCCTTGGGTTCTTGGGA
GCAGCAGGAAGCACTATGGGCGCAGCGTCAATGACGCTGACGGTACAGGCCAGACAATTATTGTCTGGTA
TAGTGCAGCAGCAGAACAATTTGCTGAGGGCTATTGAGGCGCAACAGCATCTGTTGCAACTCACAGTCTG
GGGCATCAAGCAGCTCCAGGCAAGAATCCTGGCTGTGGAAAGATACCTAAAGGATCAACAGCTCCTGGGG
ATTTGGGGTTGCTCTGGAAAACTCATTTGCACCACTGCTGTGCCTTGGAATGCTAGTTGGAGTAATAAAT
CTCTGGAACAGATTTGGAATCACACGACCTGGATGGAGTGGGACAGAGAAATTAACAATTACACAAGCTT
AATACACTCCTTAATTGAAGAATCGCAAAACCAGCAAGAAAAGAATGAACAAGAATTATTGGAATTAGAT
AAATGGGCAAGTTTGTGGAATTGGTTTAACATAACAAATTGGCTGTGGTATATAAAATTATTCATAATGA
TAGTAGGAGGCTTGGTAGGTTTAAGAATAGTTTTTGCTGTACTTTCTATAGTGAATAGAGTTAGGCAGGG
ATATTCACCATTATCGTTTCAGACCCACCTCCCAACCCCGAGGGGACCCGACAGGCCCGAAGGAATAGAA
GAAGAAGGTGGAGAGAGAGACAGAGACAGATCCATTCGATTAGTGAACGGATCGGCACTGCGTGCGCCAA
TTCTGCAGACAAATGGCAGTATTCATCCACAATTTTAAAAGAAAAGGGGGGATTGGGGGGTACAGTGCAG
GGGAAAGAATAGTAGACATAATAGCAACAGACATACAAACTAAAGAATTACAAAAACAAATTACAAAAAT
TCAAAATTTTCGGGTTTATTACAGGGACAGCAGAGATCCAGTTTGGTTAATTAATTGGCTCCGGTGCCCG
TCAGTGGGCAGAGCGCACATCGCCCACAGTCCCCGAGAAGTTGTGGGGAGGGGTCGGCAATTGAACCGGT
GCCTAGAGAAGGTGGCGCGGGGTAAACTGGGAAAGTGATGTCGTGTACTGGCTCCGCCTTTTTCCCGAGG
GTGGGGGAGAACCGTATATAAGTGCAGTAGTCGCCGTGAACGTTCTTTTTCGCAACGGGTTTGCCGCCAG
AACACAGGTAAGTGCCGTGTGTGGTTCCCGCGGGCCTGGCCTCTTTACGGGTTATGGCCCTTGCGTGCCT
TGAATTACTTCCACCTGGCTGCAGTACGTGATTCTTGATCCCGAGCTTCGGGTTGGAAGTGGGTGGGAGA
GTTCGAGGCCTTGCGCTTAAGGAGCCCCTTCGCCTCGTGCTTGAGTTGAGGCCTGGCCTGGGCGCTGGGG
CCGCCGCGTGCGAATCTGGTGGCACCTTCGCGCCTGTCTCGCTGCTTTCGATAAGTCTCTAGCCATTTAA
AATTTTTGATGACCTGCTGCGACGCTTTTTTTCTGGCAAGATAGTCTTGTAAATGCGGGCCAAGATCTGC
ACACTGGTATTTCGGTTTTTGGGGCCGCGGGCGGCGACGGGGCCCGTGCGTCCCAGCGCACATGTTCGGC
GAGGCGGGGCCTGCGAGCGCGGCCACCGAGAATCGGACGGGGGTAGTCTCAAGCTGGCCGGCCTGCTCTG
GTGCCTGGCCTCGCGCCGCCGTGTATCGCCCCGCCCTGGGCGGCAAGGCTGGCCCGGTCGGCACCAGTTG
CGTGAGCGGAAAGATGGCCGCTTCCCGGCCCTGCTGCAGGGAGCTCAAAATGGAGGACGCGGCGCTCGGG
AGAGCGGGCGGGTGAGTCACCCACACAAAGGAAAAGGGCCTTTCCGTCCTCAGCCGTCGCTTCATGTGAC
TCCACGGAGTACCGGGCGCCGTCCAGGCACCTCGATTAGTTCTCGAGCTTTTGGAGTACGTCGTCTTTAG
GTTGGGGGGAGGGGTTTTATGCGATGGAGTTTCCCCACACTGAGTGGGTGGAGACTGAAGTTAGGCCAGC
TTGGCACTTGATGTAATTCTCCTTGGAATTTGCCCTTTTTGAGTTTGGATCTTGGTTCATTCTCAAGCCT
CAGACAGTGGTTCAAAGTTTTTTTCTTCCATTTCAGGTGTCGTGAGGAATTGGGCCATTACGGCCACCAT
GGAAAATGTTCATCTGGCACCAGAAACAGATGAGGACGACCTTTACTCTGGTTTCAACGACTACAACCCA
GCCTATGATACTGAGGAGTTGGAGAATGACACGGGTTTTCAGCAAGCAGTGAGAACCAGTCATGGCAGAA
GACCTCCCGTAACTGCTAAAATACCAAGCACAGCAGTCAGCAGACCCATAGCTACTGGATATGGGTCCAA
GACATCCCTGACATCATCAATGGGAAGACCGATGACAGGGACAATTCAGGATGGAGTTGCTCGACCGATG
ACAGCAGTGAGAGCAGCTGGCTTTTCCAAGGCAGCTTTGCGAGGCTCTGCATTTGACCCCCTTGGTCAGT
CCAGGGGCCCTGCTCCTCCTTTGGAAGCCAAAAATGAAGACAGTCCAGAAGAAAAAATTAGACAGTTGGA
GAAGAAAGTAAATGAGTTGGTGGAAGAAAGCTGTATTGCCAACAGTTGTGGAGACTTAAAACTGGCCTTA
GAGAAGGCAAAAGATGCAGGAAGAAAAGAGAGAGTCCTGGTGAGACAACGAGAGCAAGTCACAAGTCCAG
AAAATATCAACTTGGACTTAACCTACTCCGTTCTTTTCAACTTGGCCAGTCAGTATTCTGCTAATGAAAT
GTATGCAGAAGCACTGAACACATACCAAGTTATAGTGAAAAACAAGATGTTTAGCAATGCAGGAAGACTG
AAAGTGAATATGGGAAATATTTATTTAAAGCAGAGAAATTATTCCAAAGCCATTAAGTTCTACCGAATGG
CCTTAGATCAGATCCCAAGTGTCCATAAAGAAATGAGGATCAAAATAATGCAGAACATTGGAATCACATT
TATAAAAACTGGTCAGTACTCAGATGCCATCAACTCATTTGAGCACATCATGAGCATGGCCCCGAGCCTG
AAGGCAGGCTTCAACCTCATCCTTAGTTGTTTTGCCATTGGAGATCGGGAGAAAATGAAGAAGGCATTCC
AAAAATTAATTGCTGTTCCGTTAGAAATTGATGAAGATGATAAATATATCTCCCCAAGTGATGATCCCCA
TACTAACTTGCTGATTGAAGCTATAAAAAATGACCACCTTAGGCAAATGGAACGTGAAAGGAAAGCCATG
GCAGAAAAATACATCATGACAGCTGCAAAACTCATTGCTCCTGTGATCGAAGCGTCTTTTGCTGTGGGTT
ATAACTGGTGTGTGGAAGTAGTGAAAGCCTCTCAGTATGTGGAGCTGGCCAACGACCTGGAGATTAACAA
AGCAATTACTTACTTGAGACAAAAGGACTTTAACCAAGCTGTAGACACATTGAAAATGTTTGAGAAGAAG
GACAGTAGAGTGAAGAGTGCAGCTGCGACCAACCTCTCGTTCCTGTATTATCTGGAAAACGAATTTGCCC
AAGCCAGCAGCTATGCAGATTTAGCTGTGAACTCGGATAGATATAGCCCGTCAGCTCTCACTAATAAAGG
GAACACAGTTTTTGCAAATGGTGATTATGAGAAGGCAGCTGAGTTCTATAAAGAGGCCCTGAGAAACGAC
TCTTCCTGTACTGAAGCACTGTATAACATTGGCCTCACCTATAAGAAGCTGAACCGTCTGGATGAAGCCC
TGGACTCCTTCCTGAAACTGCACGCGATCCTTCGGAACAGCGCTCAAGTTCTTTGCCAGATAGCAAACAT
ATATGAGTTAATGGAAGATCCCAATCAAGCTATTGAATGGCTGATGCAGTTGATCAGCGTTGTTCCAACT
GATTCCCAAGCTCTGTCTAAACTGGGAGAGTTATACGATAGTGAGGGAGACAAGTCCCAGGCATTCCAAT
ATTACTATGAGTCATACAGGTATTTCCCTTCTAACATTGAAGTCATTGAATGGCTTGGAGCTTATTACAT
TGATACACAGTTCTGCGAGAAAGCCATTCAGTACTTTGAAAGAGCTTCCCTTATACAACCCACACAAGTG
AAGTGGCAGCTGATGGTAGCTAGCTGCTTTAGAAGAAGTGGTAACTACCAAAAGGCATTAGATACTTATA
AAGAGATTCACAGGAAATTTCCGGAGAATGTTGAATGTTTGCGTTTCTTGGTTCGTCTCTGCACAGATAT
TGGATTAAAAGAAGTTCAAGAATATGCCACAAAACTCAAGAGGTTGGAAAAAATGAAAGAAATGAGGGAA
CAGCGCATAAAATCGGGCAGAGACAGCAGCGGGGGTTCTCGCAGCAAACGAGAGGGGAGTGCTGGCAGTG
ATGCCTCCTACGTGGATCCACTGGGCCCTCAGATAGAAAGACCAAAAACTGCAGCCAAGAAAAGAATTGA
CGAGGATGATTTTGCTGATGAAGAGTTAGGAGATGACTTGCTCCCAGAAGGCCGCCTCGGCCCCACAACC
ATGGTGAGCAAGGGCGAGGAGCTGTTCACCGGGGTGGTGCCCATCCTGGTCGAGCTGGACGGCGACGTAA
ACGGCCACAAGTTCAGCGTGTCCGGCGAGGGCGAGGGCGATGCCACCTACGGCAAGCTGACCCTGAAGTT
CATCTGCACCACCGGCAAGCTGCCCGTGCCCTGGCCCACCCTCGTGACCACCCTGACCTACGGCGTGCAG
TGCTTCAGCCGCTACCCCGACCACATGAAGCAGCACGACTTCTTCAAGTCCGCCATGCCCGAAGGCTACG
TCCAGGAGCGCACCATCTTCTTCAAGGACGACGGCAACTACAAGACCCGCGCCGAGGTGAAGTTCGAGGG
CGACACCCTGGTGAACCGCATCGAGCTGAAGGGCATCGACTTCAAGGAGGACGGCAACATCCTGGGGCAC
AAGCTGGAGTACAACTACAACAGCCACAACGTCTATATCATGGCCGACAAGCAGAAGAACGGCATCAAGG
TGAACTTCAAGATCCGCCACAACATCGAGGACGGCAGCGTGCAGCTCGCCGACCACTACCAGCAGAACAC
CCCCATCGGCGACGGCCCCGTGCTGCTGCCCGACAACCACTACCTGAGCACCCAGTCCGCCCTGAGCAAA
GACCCCAACGAGAAGCGCGATCACATGGTCCTGCTGGAGTTCGTGACCGCCGCCGGGATCACTCTCGGCA
TGGACGAGCTGTACAAGTAAAGCGGCCGCAATCAACCTCTGGATTACAAAATTTGTGAAAGATTGACTGG
TATTCTTAACTATGTTGCTCCTTTTACGCTATGTGGATACGCTGCTTTAATGCCTTTGTATCATGCTATT
GCTTCCCGTATGGCTTTCATTTTCTCCTCCTTGTATAAATCCTGGTTGCTGTCTCTTTATGAGGAGTTGT
GGCCCGTTGTCAGGCAACGTGGCGTGGTGTGCACTGTGTTTGCTGACGCAACCCCCACTGGTTGGGGCAT
TGCCACCACCTGTCAGCTCCTTTCCGGGACTTTCGCTTTCCCCCTCCCTATTGCCACGGCGGAACTCATC
GCCGCCTGCCTTGCCCGCTGCTGGACAGGGGCTCGGCTGTTGGGCACTGACAATTCCGTGGTGTTGTCGG
GGAAATCATCGTCCTTTCCTTGGCTGCTCGCCTGTGTTGCCACCTGGATTCTGCGCGGGACGTCCTTCTG
CTACGTCCCTTCGGCCCTCAATCCAGCGGACCTTCCTTCCCGCGGCCTGCTGCCGGCTCTGCGGCCTCTT
CCGCGTCTTCGCCTTCGCCCTCAGACGAGTCGGATCTCCCTTTGGGCCGCCTCCCCGCCTGCCTGCAGGT
TTGTCGAGACCTAGAAAAACATGGAGCAATCACAAGTAGCAATACAGCAGCTACCAATGCTGATTGTGCC
TGGCTAGAAGCACAAGAGGAGGAGGAGGTGGGTTTTCCAGTCACACCTCAGGTACCTTTAAGACCAATGA
CTTACAAGGCAGCTGTAGATCTTAGCCACTTTTTAAAAGAAAAGGGGGGACTGGAAGGGCTAATTCACTC
CCAACGAAGACAAGATATCCTTGATCTGTGGATCTACCACACACAAGGCTACTTCCCTGATTGGCAGAAC
TACACACCAGGGCCAGGGATCAGATATCCACTGACCTTTGGATGGTGCTACAAGCTAGTACCAGTTGAGC
AAGAGAAGGTAGAAGAAGCCAATGAAGGAGAGAACACCCGCTTGTTACACCCTGTGAGCCTGCATGGGAT
GGATGACCCGGAGAGAGAAGTATTAGAGTGGAGGTTTGACAGCCGCCTAGCATTTCATCACATGGCCCGA
GAGCTGCATCCGGACTGTACTGGGTCTCTCTGGTTAGACCAGATCTGAGCCTGGGAGCTCTCTGGCTAAC
TAGGGAACCCACTGCTTAAGCCTCAATAAAGCTTGCCTTGAGTGCTTCAAGTAGTGTGTGCCCGTCTGTT
GTGTGACTCTGGTAACTAGAGATCCCTCAGACCCTTTTAGTCAGTGTGGAAAATCTCTAGCAGGGCCCGT
TTAAACCCGCTGATCAGCCTCGACTGTGCCTTCTAGTTGCCAGCCATCTGTTGTTTGCCCCTCCCCCGTG
CCTTCCTTGACCCTGGAAGGTGCCACTCCCACTGTCCTTTCCTAATAAAATGAGGAAATTGCATCGCATT
GTCTGAGTAGGTGTCATTCTATTCTGGGGGGTGGGGTGGGGCAGGACAGCAAGGGGGAGGATTGGGAAGA
CAATAGCAGGCATGCTGGGGATGCGGTGGGCTCTATGGCTTCTGAGGCGGAAAGAACCAGCTGGGGCTCT
AGGGGGTATCCCC
[124 nt withheld, positions 8274-8397]
C
[91 nt withheld, positions 8399-8489]
A
[49 nt withheld, positions 8491-8539]
CCTTTGACGTTGGAGTCCACGTTCTTT
[37 nt withheld, positions 8567-8603]
ACCCTATCTCGGTCTATTCTTTTGATTTATAAGGGATTTTGCCGATTTCGGCCTATTGGTTAAAAAATGA
GCTGATTTAACAAAAATTTAACGCGAATTAATTCTGTGGAATGTGTGTCAGTTAGGGTGTGGAAAGTCCC
CAGGCTCCCCAGCAGGCAGAAGTATGCAAAGCATGCATCTCAATTAGTCAGCAACCAGGTGTGGAAAGTC
CCCAGGCTCCCCAGCAGGCAGAAGTATGCAAAGCATGCATCTCAATTAGTCAGCAACCATAGTCCCGCCC
CTAACTCCGCCCATCCCGCCCCTAACTCCGCCCAGTTCCGCCCATTCTCCGCCCCATGGCTGACTAATTT
TTTTTATTTATGCAGAGGCCGAGGCCGCCTCTGCCTCTGAGCTATTCCAGAAGTAGTGAGGAGGCTTTTT
TGGAGGCCTAGGCTTTTGCAAAAAGCTCCCGGGAGCTTGTATATCCATTTTCGGATCTGATCAGCACGTG
TTGACAATTAATCATCGGCATAGTATATCGGCATAGTATAATACGACAAGGTGAGGAACTAAACCATGGC
CAAGTTGACCAGTGCCGTTCCGGTGCTCACCGCGCGCGACGTCGCCGGAGCGGTCGAGTTCTGGACCGAC
CGGCTCGGGTTCTCCCGGGACTTCGTGGAGGACGACTTCGCCGGTGTGGTCCGGGACGACGTGACCCTGT
TCATCAGCGCGGTCCAGGACCAGGTGGTGCCGGACAACACCCTGGCCTGGGTGTGGGTGCGCGGCCTGGA
CGAGCTGTACGCCGAGTGGTCGGAGGTCGTGTCCACGAACTTCCGGGACGCCTCCGGGCCGGCCATGACC
GAGATCGGCGAGCAGCCGTGGGGGCGGGAGTTCGCCCTGCGCGACCCGGCCGGCAACTGCGTGCACTTCG
TGGCCGAGGAGCAGGACTGACACGTGCTACGAGATTTCGATTCCACCGCCGCCTTCTATGAAAGGTTGGG
CTTCGGAATCGTTTTCCGGGACGCCGGCTGGATGATCCTCCAGCGCGGGGATCTCATGCTGGAGTTCTTC
GCCCACCCCAACTTGTTTATTGCAGCTTATAATGGTTACAAATAAAGCAATAGCATCACAAATTTCACAA
ATAAAGCATTTTTTTCACTGCATTCTAGTTGTGGTTTGTCCAAACTCATCAATGTATCTTATCATGTCTG
TATACCGTCGACCTCTAGCTAGAGCTTGGCGTAATCATGGTCATAGCTGTTTCCTGTGTGAAATTGTTAT
CCGCTCACAATTCCACACAACATACGAGCCGGAAGCATAAAGTGTAAAGCCTGGGGTGCCTAATGAGTGA
GCTAACTCACATTAATTGCGTTGCGCTCACTGCCCGCTTTCCAGTCGGGAAACCTGTCGTGCCAGCTGCA
TTAATGAATCGGCCAACGCGCGGGGAGAGGCGGTTTGCGTATTGGGCGCTCTTCCGCTTCCTCGCTCACT
GACTCGCTGCGCTCGGTCGTTCGGCTGCGGCGAGCGGTATCAGCTCACTCAAAGGCGGTAATACGGTTAT
CCACAGAATCAGGGGATAACGCAGGAAAGAACATGTGAGCAAAAGGCCAGCAAAAGGCCAGGAACCGTAA
AAAGGCCGCGTTGCTGGCGTTTTTCCATAGGCTCCGCCCCCCTGACGAGCATCACAAAAATCGACGCTCA
AGTCAGAGGTGGCGAAACCCGACAGGACTATAAAGATACCAGGCGTTTCCCCCTGGAAGCTCCCTCGTGC
GCTCTCCTGTTCCGACCCTGCCGCTTACCGGATACCTGTCCGCCTTTCTCCCTTCGGGAAGCGTGGCGCT
TTCTCATAGCTCACGCTGTAGGTATCTCAGTTCGGTGTAGGTCGTTCGCTCCAAGCTGGGCTGTGTGCAC
GAACCCCCCGTTCAGCCCGACCGCTGCGCCTTATCCGGTAACTATCGTCTTGAGTCCAACCCGGTAAGAC
ACGACTTATCGCCACTGGCAGCAGCCACTGGTAACAGGATTAGCAGAGCGAGGTATGTAGGCGGTGCTAC
AGAGTTCTTGAAGTGGTGGCCTAACTACGGCTACACTAGAAGAACAGTATTTGGTATCTGCGCTCTGCTG
AAGCCAGTTACCTTCGGAAAAAGAGTTGGTAGCTCTTGATCCGGCAAACAAACCACCGCTGGTAGCGGTG
GTTTTTTTGTTTGCAAGCAGCAGATTACGCGCAGAAAAAAAGGATCTCAAGAAGATCCTTTGATCTTTTC
TACGGGGTCTGACGCTCAGTGGAACGAAAACTCACGTTAAGGGATTTTGGTCATGAGATTATCAAAAAGG
ATCTTCACCTAGATCCTTTTAAATTAAAAATGAAGTTTTAAATCAATCTAAAGTATATATGAGTAAACTT
GGTCTGACAGTTACCAATGCTTAATCAGTGAGGCACCTATCTCAGCGATCTGTCTATTTCGTTCATCCAT
AGTTGCCTGACTCCCCGTCGTGTAGATAACTACGATACGGGAGGGCTTACCATCTGGCCCCAGTGCTGCA
ATGATACCGCGAGACCCACGCTCACCGGCTCCAGATTTATCAGCAATAAACCAGCCAGCCGGAAGGGCCG
AGCGCAGAAGTGGTCCTGCAACTTTATCCGCCTCCATCCAGTCTATTAATTGTTGCCGGGAAGCTAGAGT
AAGTAGTTCGCCAGTTAATAGTTTGCGCAACGTTGTTGCCATTGCTACAGGCATCGTGGTGTCACGCTCG
TCGTTTGGTATGGCTTCATTCAGCTCCGGTTCCCAACGATCAAGGCGAGTTACATGATCCCCCATGTTGT
GCAAAAAAGCGGTTAGCTCCTTCGGTCCTCCGATCGTTGTCAGAAGTAAGTTGGCCGCAGTGTTATCACT
CATGGTTATGGCAGCACTGCATAATTCTCTTACTGTCATGCCATCCGTAAGATGCTTTTCTGTGACTGGT
GAGTACTCAACCAAGTCATTCTGAGAATAGTGTATGCGGCGACCGAGTTGCTCTTGCCCGGCGTCAATAC
GGGATAATACCGCGCCACATAGCAGAACTTTAAAAGTGCTCATCATTGGAAAACGTTCTTCGGGGCGAAA
ACTCTCAAGGATCTTACCGCTGTTGAGATCCAGTTCGATGTAACCCACTCGTGCACCCAACTGATCTTCA
GCATCTTTTACTTTCACCAGCGTTTCTGGGTGAGCAAAAACAGGAAGGCAAAATGCCGCAAAAAAGGGAA
TAAGGGCGACACGGAAATGTTGAATACTCATACTCTTCCTTTTTCAATATTATTGAAGCATTTATCAGGG
TTATTGTCTCATGAGCGGATACATATTTGAATGTATTTAGAAAAATAAACAAATAGGGGTTCCGCGCACA
TTTCCCCGAAAAGTGCCACCTGACGTCGACGGATCGGGAGATCTCCCGATCCCCTATGGTGCACTCTCAG
TACAATCTGCTCTGATGCCGCATAGTTAAGCCAGTATCTGCTCCCTGCTTGTGTGTTGGAGGTCGCTGAG
TAGTGCGCGAGCAAAATTTAAGCTACAACAAGGCAAGGCTTGACCGACAATTGCATGAAGAATCTGCTTA
GGGTTAGGCGTTTTGCGCTGCTTCGCGATGTACGGGCCAGATATACGCGTT
Features (pLannotate 1.2.2; 31 found; start..end, strand, type, name):
      1..380     +  enhancer       CMV enhancer: human cytomegalovirus immediate early enhancer
    381..580     +  promoter       CMV promoter: human cytomegalovirus (CMV) immediate early promoter
    598..778     +  LTR            5' LTR (truncated): truncated 5' long terminal repeat (LTR) from HIV-1
    825..950     +  misc_feature   HIV-1 Ψ: packaging signal of human immunodeficiency virus type 1
    934..1297    +  CDS            HIV-1 gag (fragment): gag protein from human immunodeficiency virus 1; gag
   1443..1676    +  misc_feature   RRE: The Rev response element (RRE) of HIV-1 allows for Rev-dependent mRNA export from the nucleus to the cytoplasm.
   2053..2153    +  CDS            Rev (fragment): human immunodeficiency virus 1 (HIV-1) Rev protein; rev; enhances nuclear export of unspliced and incompletely spliced viral mRNAs
   2203..2320    +  misc_feature   cPPT/CTS: central polypurine tract and central termination sequence of HIV-1
   2386..2597    +  promoter       EF-1α core promoter: core promoter for human elongation factor EF-1α
   2598..3536    +  intron         EF-1α intron A: intron upstream of the start codon of human EF-1α
   3569..5929    +  CDS            Ift88: IFT88_MOUSE - Also known as Tg737, Tg737Rpw, TgN737Rpw, Ttc10. Experimental evidence at protein level: Swiss-Prot protein existence level 1. Involved in primary cilium biogenesis (PubMed:31761534, PubMed:11062270, PubMed:21289087). Also involved in autophagy since it is required for trafficking of ATG16L and the expansion of the autophagic compartment. From Mus musculus (Mouse).
   5951..6670    +  CDS            EGFP: the original enhanced GFP (Yang et al., 1996) mammalian codon-optimized
   6680..7268    +  misc_feature   WPRE: woodchuck hepatitis virus posttranscriptional regulatory element
   7279..7785    +  CDS            nef (fragment): NEF_HV1LA - Experimental evidence at protein level: Swiss-Prot protein existence level 1. Extracellular Nef protein targets CD4(+) T-lymphocytes for apoptosis by interacting with CXCR4 surface receptors. From Human immunodeficiency virus type 1 group M subtype B (isolate Lai) (HIV-1).
   7792..7972    +  LTR            5' LTR (truncated): truncated 5' long terminal repeat (LTR) from HIV-1
   8004..8228    +  polyA_signal   bGH poly(A) signal: bovine growth hormone polyadenylation signal
   8232..8253    +  promoter       SV40 promoter (fragment): SV40 enhancer and early promoter
   8274..8702    +  rep_origin     f1 ori (sequence partly withheld): f1 bacteriophage origin of replication; arrow indicates direction of (+) strand synthesis
   8716..9045    +  promoter       SV40 promoter: SV40 enhancer and early promoter
   9093..9140    +  promoter       EM7 promoter: synthetic bacterial promoter&nbsp
   9159..9533    +  CDS            BleoR: antibiotic-binding protein; Sh ble from Streptoalloteichus hindustanus; confers resistance to bleomycin, phleomycin, and Zeocin™
   9543..9668    +  CDS            ble (fragment): BLE_KLEPN - Experimental evidence at protein level: Swiss-Prot protein existence level 1. Binding protein with a strong affinity to the bleomycin family of antibiotics. Binds to CL990; an antimitotic-antibiotic compound. From Klebsiella pneumoniae.
   9663..9784    +  polyA_signal   SV40 poly(A) signal: SV40 polyadenylation signal
   9855..9877    -  protein_bind   lac operator (fragment): The lac repressor binds to the lac operator to inhibit transcription in E. coli. This inhibition can be relieved by adding lactose or isopropyl-β-D-thiogalactopyranoside (IPTG). lac repressor encoded by lacI
   9881..9911    -  promoter       lac promoter: promoter for the E. coli lac operon
   9926..9947    -  protein_bind   CAP binding site: CAP binding activates transcription in the presence of cAMP. E. coli catabolite activator protein
   9960..10052   -  CDS            lacI (fragment): lac repressor; lacI; The lac repressor binds to the lac operator to inhibit transcription in E. coli. This inhibition can be relieved by adding lactose or isopropyl-β-D-thiogalactopyranoside (IPTG).
  10235..10823   -  rep_origin     ori: high-copy-number ColE1/pMB1/pBR322/pUC origin of replication
  10994..11854   -  CDS            AmpR: β-lactamase; bla; confers resistance to ampicillin, carbenicillin, and related antibiotics
  11855..11959   -  promoter       AmpR promoter: bla
  12018..12070   -  misc_feature   bom (fragment): basis of mobility region from pBR322
