[The description below was written by a language model from this plasmid's Addgene catalogue record and pLannotate feature annotations shown in this document.]
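Description:
pLenti-mIFT88-EGFP is an HIV-1-based lentiviral transfer plasmid for expressing mouse IFT88 fused at its C terminus to EGFP in mammalian cells. It was built on a pEF1α-IRES-EGFP backbone from which the IRES-EGFP cassette was removed, with the Ift88 coding sequence inserted between two retained SfiI sites. In bacteria it is propagated through a ColE1/pUC-type origin and selected with ampicillin (AmpR). The catalogue lists it as low copy even though the annotated origin is of the high-copy type. An f1 origin is also present.

The viral genome is transcribed from a CMV enhancer/promoter placed upstream of a truncated 5' LTR, which makes production of the genomic RNA Tat-independent. This is followed by the Ψ packaging signal with a gag fragment, the RRE for Rev-dependent nuclear export, and the cPPT/CTS. The internal expression cassette uses the human EF-1α core promoter with its intron A to drive the Ift88–EGFP open reading frame. A WPRE follows to enhance transcript expression, then a nef fragment, a truncated 3' LTR and a bGH polyadenylation signal. Outside the LTRs, an SV40/EM7 dual-promoter BleoR cassette could give Zeocin selection after plasmid transfection, but it would not be carried into the packaged virus, so transduced cells are identified by EGFP fluorescence.

IFT88 (also known as Polaris or Tg737) is an intraflagellar transport protein required for primary cilium biogenesis, so the fusion is suited to visualising IFT88 in cilia or to stable expression studies. The two sequence records have the same feature layout, but the repository's sequencing result is 111 nt shorter than the depositor's sequence, and the difference lies within the annotated Ift88 region.
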