Addgene plasmid #149697: pLenti-mIFT88-EGFP
Purpose: Expresses mouse IFT88-EGFP in mammalian cells
Depositing lab: Ken-Ichi Takemaru. Depositing organization: Stony Brook University.
Backbone
  Vector backbone: pEF1α-IRES-EGFP (IRES-EGFP removed)
  Backbone size w/o insert (bp): 9800
  Total vector size (bp): 12300
  Vector type: Lentiviral
Growth in bacteria
  Bacterial resistance: Ampicillin, 100 μg/mL
  Growth temperature: 37°C
  Growth strain: NEB Stable
  Copy number: Low Copy
Gene/Insert
  Gene/Insert name: IFT88
  Species: M. musculus (mouse)
  Insert size (bp): 2501
  Entrez Gene: Ift88 (a.k.a. Tg737, Tg737Rpw, TgN737Rpw, Ttc10, flexo, fxo, orpk, polaris)
  Promoter: EF1 alpha
  Tag / fusion protein: EGFP (C terminal on backbone)
  Cloning method: Restriction Enzyme; 5′ cloning site SfiI (not destroyed); 3′ cloning site SfiI (not destroyed)
  Sequencing primers: 5′ TTCTCAAGCCTCAGACAGTG
Terms and licenses: Academic/Nonprofit Terms; Industry Terms: Not Available to Industry
How to cite: pLenti-mIFT88-EGFP was a gift from Ken-Ichi Takemaru (Addgene plasmid # 149697 ; http://n2t.net/addgene:149697 ; RRID:Addgene_149697)
